LOCUS       Exported 6618 bp ds-DNA circular SYN 12-MAY-2021
DEFINITION  Functional studies using RNAi; rescue experiments; substituting
            protein for its different form. miRNA cassette with nuclear EGFP
            expression marker; your protein of interest with N-terminal FLAG
            tag..
ACCESSION   .
VERSION     .
KEYWORDS    pKK-RNAi-nucEGFPmiR-FLAG-TEV
SOURCE      synthetic DNA construct
  ORGANISM  synthetic DNA construct
REFERENCE   1 (bases 1 to 6618)
  AUTHORS   Szczesny RJ, Kowalska K, Klosowska-Kosicka K, Chlebowski A, Owczarek
            EP, Warkocki Z, Kulinski TM, Adamska D, Affek K, Jedroszkowiak A,
            Kotrys AV, Tomecki R, Krawczyk PS, Borowski LS, Dziembowski A
  TITLE     Versatile approach for functional analysis of human proteins and
            efficient stable cell line generation using FLP-mediated
            recombination system.
  JOURNAL   PLoS One. 2018 Mar 28;13(3):e0194887. doi:
            10.1371/journal.pone.0194887. eCollection 2018.
  PUBMED    29590189
REFERENCE   2 (bases 1 to 6618)
  AUTHORS   .
  TITLE     Direct Submission
  JOURNAL   Exported May 12, 2021 from SnapGene Server 1.1.58
            http://www.snapgene.com
FEATURES             Location/Qualifiers
     source          1..6618
                     /organism="synthetic DNA construct"
                     /mol_type="other DNA"
     primer_bind     complement(23..43)
                     /label=pBABE 3'
                     /note="SV40 enhancer, reverse primer for pBABE vectors"
     polyA_signal    438..486
                     /label=HSV TK poly(A) signal
                     /note="herpes simplex virus thymidine kinase
                     polyadenylation signal (Cole and Stacy, 1985)"
     primer_bind     511..530
                     /label=TK-pA-R
                     /note="Thymidine kinase polyA, reverse primer"
     ncRNA           complement(602..643)
                     /label=3' miR-155
                     /note="sequence downstream of the precursor of mouse
                     miR-155 microRNA (Uva et al., 2013)"
                     /ncRNA_class="miRNA"
     ncRNA           complement(707..733)
                     /label=5' miR-155
                     /note="sequence upstream of the precursor of mouse miR-155
                     microRNA (Uva et al., 2013)"
                     /ncRNA_class="miRNA"
     ncRNA           complement(740..781)
                     /label=3' miR-155
                     /note="sequence downstream of the precursor of mouse
                     miR-155 microRNA (Uva et al., 2013)"
                     /ncRNA_class="miRNA"
     ncRNA           complement(845..871)
                     /label=5' miR-155
                     /note="sequence upstream of the precursor of mouse miR-155
                     microRNA (Uva et al., 2013)"
                     /ncRNA_class="miRNA"
     ncRNA           complement(878..919)
                     /label=3' miR-155
                     /note="sequence downstream of the precursor of mouse
                     miR-155 microRNA (Uva et al., 2013)"
                     /ncRNA_class="miRNA"
     ncRNA           complement(983..1009)
                     /label=5' miR-155
                     /note="sequence upstream of the precursor of mouse miR-155
                     microRNA (Uva et al., 2013)"
                     /ncRNA_class="miRNA"
     CDS             complement(1055..1075)
                     /codon_start=1
                     /product="nuclear localization signal of SV40 (simian virus
                     40) large T antigen"
                     /label=SV40 NLS
                     /translation="PKKKRKV"
     CDS             complement(1079..1099)
                     /codon_start=1
                     /product="nuclear localization signal of SV40 (simian virus
                     40) large T antigen"
                     /label=SV40 NLS
                     /translation="PKKKRKV"
     CDS             complement(1103..1123)
                     /codon_start=1
                     /product="nuclear localization signal of SV40 (simian virus
                     40) large T antigen"
                     /label=SV40 NLS
                     /translation="PKKKRKV"
     CDS             complement(1136..1852)
                     /codon_start=1
                     /product="enhanced GFP"
                     /label=EGFP
                     /translation="MVSKGEELFTGVVPILVELDGDVNGHKFSVSGEGEGDATYGKLTL
                     KFICTTGKLPVPWPTLVTTLTYGVQCFSRYPDHMKQHDFFKSAMPEGYVQERTIFFKDD
                     GNYKTRAEVKFEGDTLVNRIELKGIDFKEDGNILGHKLEYNYNSHNVYIMADKQKNGIK
                     VNFKIRHNIEDGSVQLADHYQQNTPIGDGPVLLPDNHYLSTQSALSKDPNEKRDHMVLL
                     EFVTAAGITLGMDELYK"
     CDS             complement(1136..1852)
                     /codon_start=1
                     /product="the original enhanced GFP (Yang et al., 1996)"
                     /label=EGFP
                     /note="mammalian codon-optimized"
                     /translation="MVSKGEELFTGVVPILVELDGDVNGHKFSVSGEGEGDATYGKLTL
                     KFICTTGKLPVPWPTLVTTLTYGVQCFSRYPDHMKQHDFFKSAMPEGYVQERTIFFKDD
                     GNYKTRAEVKFEGDTLVNRIELKGIDFKEDGNILGHKLEYNYNSHNVYIMADKQKNGIK
                     VNFKIRHNIEDGSVQLADHYQQNTPIGDGPVLLPDNHYLSTQSALSKDPNEKRDHMVLL
                     EFVTAAGITLGMDELYK"
     primer_bind     complement(1178..1199)
                     /label=EGFP-C
                     /note="EGFP, forward primer"
     primer_bind     1527..1546
                     /label=EXFP-R
                     /note="For distinguishing EGFP variants, reverse primer"
     primer_bind     1786..1807
                     /label=EGFP-N
                     /note="EGFP, reverse primer"
     protein_bind    1866..1884
                     /gene="tetO"
                     /label=tet operator
                     /bound_moiety="tetracycline repressor TetR"
                     /note="bacterial operator O2 for the tetR and tetA genes"
     protein_bind    1887..1905
                     /gene="tetO"
                     /label=tet operator
                     /bound_moiety="tetracycline repressor TetR"
                     /note="bacterial operator O2 for the tetR and tetA genes"
     promoter        complement(1907..2110)
                     /label=CMV promoter
                     /note="human cytomegalovirus (CMV) immediate early
                     promoter"
     promoter        2291..2342
                     /label=CMVd2 promoter
                     /note="truncated human cytomegalovirus (CMV) immediate
                     early promoter that yields moderately reduced expression
                     relative to the full-length promoter"
     protein_bind    2344..2362
                     /gene="tetO"
                     /label=tet operator
                     /bound_moiety="tetracycline repressor TetR"
                     /note="bacterial operator O2 for the tetR and tetA genes"
     protein_bind    2365..2383
                     /gene="tetO"
                     /label=tet operator
                     /bound_moiety="tetracycline repressor TetR"
                     /note="bacterial operator O2 for the tetR and tetA genes"
     CDS             2410..2433
                     /codon_start=1
                     /product="FLAG(R) epitope tag, followed by an enterokinase
                     cleavage site"
                     /label=FLAG
                     /translation="DYKDDDDK"
     CDS             2440..2460
                     /codon_start=1
                     /product="tobacco etch virus (TEV) protease recognition and
                     cleavage site"
                     /label=TEV site
                     /translation="ENLYFQG"
     CDS             2501..2521
                     /codon_start=1
                     /product="tobacco etch virus (TEV) protease recognition and
                     cleavage site"
                     /label=TEV site
                     /translation="ENLYFQG"
     primer_bind     complement(2570..2587)
                     /label=BGH-rev
                     /note="Bovine growth hormone terminator, reverse primer.
                     Also called BGH reverse"
     polyA_signal    2576..2800
                     /label=bGH poly(A) signal
                     /note="bovine growth hormone polyadenylation signal"
     primer_bind     complement(2933..2952)
                     /label=F1ori-R
                     /note="F1 origin, reverse primer"
     protein_bind    3084..3131
                     /label=FRT
                     /bound_moiety="FLP recombinase from the Saccharomyces
                     cerevisiae 2u plasmid"
                     /note="FLP-mediated recombination occurs in the 8-bp core
                     sequence TCTAGAAA (Turan and Bode, 2011)."
     CDS             3139..4161
                     /codon_start=1
                     /gene="aph(4)-Ia"
                     /product="aminoglycoside phosphotransferase from E. coli"
                     /label=HygR
                     /note="confers resistance to hygromycin"
                     /translation="KKPELTATSVEKFLIEKFDSVSDLMQLSEGEESRAFSFDVGGRGY
                     VLRVNSCADGFYKDRYVYRHFASAALPIPEVLDIGEFSESLTYCISRRAQGVTLQDLPE
                     TELPAVLQPVAEAMDAIAAADLSQTSGFGPFGPQGIGQYTTWRDFICAIADPHVYHWQT
                     VMDDTVSASVAQALDELMLWAEDCPEVRHLVHADFGSNNVLTDNGRITAVIDWSEAMFG
                     DSQYEVANIFFWRPWLACMEQQTRYFERRHPELAGSPRLRAYMLRIGLDQLYQSLVDGN
                     FDDAAWAQGRCDAIVRSGAGTVGRTQIARRSAAVWTDGCVEVLADSGNRRPSTRPRAKE
                     "
     polyA_signal    4291..4412
                     /label=SV40 poly(A) signal
                     /note="SV40 polyadenylation signal"
     primer_bind     complement(4328..4347)
                     /label=SV40pA-R
                     /note="SV40 polyA, reverse primer"
     primer_bind     4382..4401
                     /label=EBV-rev
                     /note="SV40 polyA terminator, reverse primer"
     primer_bind     complement(4461..4477)
                     /label=M13 rev
                     /note="common sequencing primer, one of multiple similar
                     variants"
     primer_bind     complement(4461..4477)
                     /label=M13 Reverse
                     /note="In lacZ gene. Also called M13-rev"
     primer_bind     complement(4474..4496)
                     /label=M13/pUC Reverse
                     /note="In lacZ gene"
     protein_bind    4485..4501
                     /label=lac operator
                     /bound_moiety="lac repressor encoded by lacI"
                     /note="The lac repressor binds to the lac operator to
                     inhibit transcription in E. coli. This inhibition can be
                     relieved by adding lactose or
                     isopropyl-beta-D-thiogalactopyranoside (IPTG)."
     promoter        complement(4509..4539)
                     /label=lac promoter
                     /note="promoter for the E. coli lac operon"
     protein_bind    4554..4575
                     /label=CAP binding site
                     /bound_moiety="E. coli catabolite activator protein"
                     /note="CAP binding activates transcription in the presence
                     of cAMP."
     primer_bind     complement(4692..4709)
                     /label=L4440
                     /note="L4440 vector, forward primer"
     rep_origin      complement(4863..5451)
                     /direction=LEFT
                     /label=ori
                     /note="high-copy-number ColE1/pMB1/pBR322/pUC origin of
                     replication"
     primer_bind     complement(4943..4962)
                     /label=pBR322ori-F
                     /note="pBR322 origin, forward primer"
     CDS             complement(5622..6482)
                     /codon_start=1
                     /gene="bla"
                     /product="beta-lactamase"
                     /label=AmpR
                     /note="confers resistance to ampicillin, carbenicillin, and
                     related antibiotics"
                     /translation="MSIQHFRVALIPFFAAFCLPVFAHPETLVKVKDAEDQLGARVGYI
                     ELDLNSGKILESFRPEERFPMMSTFKVLLCGAVLSRIDAGQEQLGRRIHYSQNDLVEYS
                     PVTEKHLTDGMTVRELCSAAITMSDNTAANLLLTTIGGPKELTAFLHNMGDHVTRLDRW
                     EPELNEAIPNDERDTTMPVAMATTLRKLLTGELLTLASRQQLIDWMEADKVAGPLLRSA
                     LPAGWFIADKSGAGERGSRGIIAALGPDGKPSRIVVIYTTGSQATMDERNRQIAEIGAS
                     LIKHW"
     primer_bind     6245..6264
                     /label=Amp-R
                     /note="Ampicillin resistance gene, reverse primer"
     promoter        complement(6483..6587)
                     /gene="bla"
                     /label=AmpR promoter
ORIGIN
        1 gacggatcgg gagatccgct gtggaatgtg tgtcagttag ggtgtggaaa gtccccaggc
       61 tccccagcag gcagaagtat gcaaagcatg catctcaatt agtcagcaac caggtgtgga
      121 aagtccccag gctccccagc aggcagaagt atgcaaagca tgcatctcaa ttagtcagca
      181 accatagtcc cgcccctaac tccgcccatc ccgcccctaa ctccgcccag ttccgcccat
      241 tctccgctcc atcgttcaga tccttatcga tgctatggca gggcctgccg ccccgacgtt
      301 ggctgcgagc cctgggcctt cacccgaact tggggggtgg ggtggggaaa aggaagaaac
      361 gcgggcgtat tggccccaat ggggtcacgg tggggtatcg acagagtgcc agccctggga
      421 ccgaaccccg cgtttatgaa caaacgaccc aacacccgtg cgttttattc tgtcttttta
      481 ttgccgtcat agcgcgggtt ccttccggta ttgtctcctt ccgtgtttca gttagcctcc
      541 cccatcagcg aaccgcgggc cctctagatc actagatatg acgcgtgcgg ccgcagatct
      601 gggccatttg ttccatgtga gtgctagtaa caggccttgt gtcctgaaat gtactgcgtg
      661 gagacgtcag tcagtggcca aaacgtctcc acgcgcagta catttcagca tacagccttc
      721 agcaagcctc caggatctgg gccatttgtt ccatgtgagt gctagtaaca ggccttgtgt
      781 cctgaaatgt actgcgtgga gacgtcagtc agtggccaaa acgtctccac gcgcagtaca
      841 tttcagcata cagccttcag caagcctcca ggatctgggc catttgttcc atgtgagtgc
      901 tagtaacagg ccttgtgtcc tgaaatgtac tgcgtggaga cgtcagtcag tggccaaaac
      961 gtctccacgc gcagtacatt tcagcataca gccttcagca agcctccagg atcacttaag
     1021 actagcgctc caattgcact acctcctctt actacacctt gcgtttcttc tttgggtcga
     1081 cctttctctt ctttttaggg tccaccttcc gctttttctt ggggtctgct gcggccttgt
     1141 acagctcgtc catgccgaga gtgatcccgg cggcggtcac gaactccagc aggaccatgt
     1201 gatcgcgctt ctcgttgggg tctttgctca gggcggactg ggtgctcagg tagtggttgt
     1261 cgggcagcag cacggggccg tcgccgatgg gggtgttctg ctggtagtgg tcggcgagct
     1321 gcacgctgcc gtcctcgatg ttgtggcgga tcttgaagtt caccttgatg ccgttcttct
     1381 gcttgtcggc catgatatag acgttgtggc tgttgtagtt gtactccagc ttgtgcccca
     1441 ggatgttgcc gtcctccttg aagtcgatgc ccttcagctc gatgcggttc accagggtgt
     1501 cgccctcgaa cttcacctcg gcgcgggtct tgtagttgcc gtcgtccttg aagaagatgg
     1561 tgcgctcctg gacgtagcct tcgggcatgg cggacttgaa gaagtcgtgc tgcttcatgt
     1621 ggtcggggta gcggctgaag cactgcacgc cgtaggtcag ggtggtcacg agggtgggcc
     1681 agggcacggg cagcttgccg gtggtgcaga tgaacttcag ggtcagcttg ccgtaggtgg
     1741 catcgccctc gccctcgccg gacacgctga acttgtggcc gtttacgtcg ccgtccagct
     1801 cgaccaggat gggcaccacc ccggtgaaca gctcctcgcc cttgctcacc atggtcctag
     1861 gacgatctct atcactgata gggagatctc tatcactgat agggagagct ctgcttatat
     1921 agacctccca ccgtacacgc ctaccgccca tttgcgtcaa tggggcggag ttgttacgac
     1981 attttggaaa gtcccgttga ttttggtgcc aaaacaaact cccattgacg tcaatggggt
     2041 ggagacttgg aaatccccgt gagtcaaacc gctatccacg cccattgatg tactgccaaa
     2101 accgcatcac catggtaata gcgatgacta atacgtagat gtactgccaa gtaggaaagt
     2161 cccataaggt catgtactgg gcataatgcc aggcgggcca tttaccgtca ttgacgtcaa
     2221 tagggggcgt acttggcata tgatacactt gatgtactct agaaaaatgt cgtaacaact
     2281 ccgccccatt gacgcaaatg ggcggtaggc gtgtacggtg ggaggtctat ataagcagag
     2341 ctctccctat cagtgataga gatctcccta tcagtgatag agatcgtcgg atctaagctt
     2401 ggtaccatgg attacaagga tgacgacgat aagggatccg aaaacctgta cttccaagga
     2461 accggtggtc acctgtacaa tcgatcctgc aggagctagc gagaatttgt attttcaggg
     2521 tgatatccag cacagtggca gctgctcgag gtttaaaccc gctgatcagc ctcgactgtg
     2581 ccttctagtt gccagccatc tgttgtttgc ccctcccccg tgccttcctt gaccctggaa
     2641 ggtgccactc ccactgtcct ttcctaataa aatgaggaaa ttgcatcgca ttgtctgagt
     2701 aggtgtcatt ctattctggg gggtggggtg gggcaggaca gcaaggggga ggattgggaa
     2761 gacaatagca ggcatgctgg ggatgcggtg ggctctatgg cttctgaggc ggaaagaacc
     2821 agctggggct ctagggggta tccccnnnnn nnnnnnnnnn nnnnnnnnnn nnnnnnnnnn
     2881 nnnnnnnnnn nnnnnnnnnn nnnnnnnnnn nnnnnnnnnn nnnnnnnnnn nnnnnnnnnn
     2941 nnnnnnnnnn nnnnnnnnnn nnnnnnnnnc nnnnnnnnnn nnnnnnnnnn nnnnnnnnnn
     3001 nnnnnnnnnn nnnnnnnnnn nnnnnnnnnn nnnnnnnnnn nnnnnnnnnn nnnnnnnnnn
     3061 nagggtgatg gttcacgtac ctagaagttc ctattccgaa gttcctattc tctagaaagt
     3121 ataggaactt ccttggccaa aaagcctgaa ctcaccgcga cgtctgtcga gaagtttctg
     3181 atcgaaaagt tcgacagcgt ctccgacctg atgcagctct cggagggcga agaatctcgt
     3241 gctttcagct tcgatgtagg agggcgtgga tatgtcctgc gggtaaatag ctgcgccgat
     3301 ggtttctaca aagatcgtta tgtttatcgg cactttgcat cggccgcgct cccgattccg
     3361 gaagtgcttg acattgggga attcagcgag agcctgacct attgcatctc ccgccgtgca
     3421 cagggtgtca cgttgcaaga cctgcctgaa accgaactgc ccgctgttct gcagccggtc
     3481 gcggaggcca tggatgcgat cgctgcggcc gatcttagcc agacgagcgg gttcggccca
     3541 ttcggaccgc aaggaatcgg tcaatacact acatggcgtg atttcatatg cgcgattgct
     3601 gatccccatg tgtatcactg gcaaactgtg atggacgaca ccgtcagtgc gtccgtcgcg
     3661 caggctctcg atgagctgat gctttgggcc gaggactgcc ccgaagtccg gcacctcgtg
     3721 cacgcggatt tcggctccaa caatgtcctg acggacaatg gccgcataac agcggtcatt
     3781 gactggagcg aggcgatgtt cggggattcc caatacgagg tcgccaacat cttcttctgg
     3841 aggccgtggt tggcttgtat ggagcagcag acgcgctact tcgagcggag gcatccggag
     3901 cttgcaggat cgccgcggct ccgggcgtat atgctccgca ttggtcttga ccaactctat
     3961 cagagcttgg ttgacggcaa tttcgatgat gcagcttggg cgcagggtcg atgcgacgca
     4021 atcgtccgat ccggagccgg gactgtcggg cgtacacaaa tcgcccgcag aagcgcggcc
     4081 gtctggaccg atggctgtgt agaagtactc gccgatagtg gaaaccgacg ccccagcact
     4141 cgtccgaggg caaaggaata gcacgtacta cgagatttcg attccaccgc cgccttctat
     4201 gaaaggttgg gcttcggaat cgttttccgg gacgccggct ggatgatcct ccagcgcggg
     4261 gatctcatgc tggagttctt cgcccacccc aacttgttta ttgcagctta taatggttac
     4321 aaataaagca atagcatcac aaatttcaca aataaagcat ttttttcact gcattctagt
     4381 tgtggtttgt ccaaactcat caatgtatct tatcatgtct gtataccgtc gacctctagc
     4441 tagagcttgg cgtaatcatg gtcatagctg tttcctgtgt gaaattgtta tccgctcaca
     4501 attccacaca acatacgagc cggaagcata aagtgtaaag cctggggtgc ctaatgagtg
     4561 agctaactca cattaattgc gttgcgctca ctgcccgctt tccagtcggg aaacctgtcg
     4621 tgccagctgc attaatgaat cggccaacgc gcggggagag gcggtttgcg tattgggcgc
     4681 tcttccgctt cctcgctcac tgactcgctg cgctcggtcg ttcggctgcg gcgagcggta
     4741 tcagctcact caaaggcggt aatacggtta tccacagaat caggggataa cgcaggaaag
     4801 aacatgtgag caaaaggcca gcaaaaggcc aggaaccgta aaaaggccgc gttgctggcg
     4861 tttttccata ggctccgccc ccctgacgag catcacaaaa atcgacgctc aagtcagagg
     4921 tggcgaaacc cgacaggact ataaagatac caggcgtttc cccctggaag ctccctcgtg
     4981 cgctctcctg ttccgaccct gccgcttacc ggatacctgt ccgcctttct cccttcggga
     5041 agcgtggcgc tttctcatag ctcacgctgt aggtatctca gttcggtgta ggtcgttcgc
     5101 tccaagctgg gctgtgtgca cgaacccccc gttcagcccg accgctgcgc cttatccggt
     5161 aactatcgtc ttgagtccaa cccggtaaga cacgacttat cgccactggc agcagccact
     5221 ggtaacagga ttagcagagc gaggtatgta ggcggtgcta cagagttctt gaagtggtgg
     5281 cctaactacg gctacactag aagaacagta tttggtatct gcgctctgct gaagccagtt
     5341 accttcggaa aaagagttgg tagctcttga tccggcaaac aaaccaccgc tggtagcggt
     5401 ggtttttttg tttgcaagca gcagattacg cgcagaaaaa aaggatctca agaagatcct
     5461 ttgatctttt ctacggggtc tgacgctcag tggaacgaaa actcacgtta agggattttg
     5521 gtcatgagat tatcaaaaag gatcttcacc tagatccttt taaattaaaa atgaagtttt
     5581 aaatcaatct aaagtatata tgagtaaact tggtctgaca gttaccaatg cttaatcagt
     5641 gaggcaccta tctcagcgat ctgtctattt cgttcatcca tagttgcctg actccccgtc
     5701 gtgtagataa ctacgatacg ggagggctta ccatctggcc ccagtgctgc aatgataccg
     5761 cgagacccac gctcaccggc tccagattta tcagcaataa accagccagc cggaagggcc
     5821 gagcgcagaa gtggtcctgc aactttatcc gcctccatcc agtctattaa ttgttgccgg
     5881 gaagctagag taagtagttc gccagttaat agtttgcgca acgttgttgc cattgctaca
     5941 ggcatcgtgg tgtcacgctc gtcgtttggt atggcttcat tcagctccgg ttcccaacga
     6001 tcaaggcgag ttacatgatc ccccatgttg tgcaaaaaag cggttagctc cttcggtcct
     6061 ccgatcgttg tcagaagtaa gttggccgca gtgttatcac tcatggttat ggcagcactg
     6121 cataattctc ttactgtcat gccatccgta agatgctttt ctgtgactgg tgagtactca
     6181 accaagtcat tctgagaata gtgtatgcgg cgaccgagtt gctcttgccc ggcgtcaata
     6241 cgggataata ccgcgccaca tagcagaact ttaaaagtgc tcatcattgg aaaacgttct
     6301 tcggggcgaa aactctcaag gatcttaccg ctgttgagat ccagttcgat gtaacccact
     6361 cgtgcaccca actgatcttc agcatctttt actttcacca gcgtttctgg gtgagcaaaa
     6421 acaggaaggc aaaatgccgc aaaaaaggga ataagggcga cacggaaatg ttgaatactc
     6481 atactcttcc tttttcaata ttattgaagc atttatcagg gttattgtct catgagcgga
     6541 tacatatttg aatgtattta gaaaaataaa caaatagggg ttccgcgcac atttccccga
     6601 aaagtgccac ctgacgtc
//
