>Addgene plasmid #105807 | pKK-RNAi-nucEGFPmiR-FLAG-TEV | addgene full sequence | sequence record 203410 | Addgene NGS Result
CGTCGACGGATCGGGAGATCCGCTGTGGAATGTGTGTCAGTTAGGGTGTGGAAAGTCCCCAGGCTCCCCA
GCAGGCAGAAGTATGCAAAGCATGCATCTCAATTAGTCAGCAACCAGGTGTGGAAAGTCCCCAGGCTCCC
CAGCAGGCAGAAGTATGCAAAGCATGCATCTCAATTAGTCAGCAACCATAGTCCCGCCCCTAACTCCGCC
CATCCCGCCCCTAACTCCGCCCAGTTCCGCCCATTCTCCGCTCCATCGTTCAGATCCTTATCGATGCTAT
GGCAGGGCCTGCCGCCCCGACGTTGGCTGCGAGCCCTGGGCCTTCACCCGAACTTGGGGGGTGGGGTGGG
GAAAAGGAAGAAACGCGGGCGTATTGGCCCCAATGGGGTCACGGTGGGGTATCGACAGAGTGCCAGCCCT
GGGACCGAACCCCGCGTTTATGAACAAACGACCCAACACCCGTGCGTTTTATTCTGTCTTTTTATTGCCG
TCATAGCGCGGGTTCCTTCCGGTATTGTCTCCTTCCGTGTTTCAGTTAGCCTCCCCCATCAGCGAACCGC
GGGCCCTCTAGATCACTAGATATGACGCGTGCGGCCGCAGATCTGGGCCATTTGTTCCATGTGAGTGCTA
GTAACAGGCCTTGTGTCCTGAAATGTACTGCGTGGAGACGTCAGTCAGTGGCCAAAACGTCTCCACGCGC
AGTACATTTCAGCATACAGCCTTCAGCAAGCCTCCAGGATCTGGGCCATTTGTTCCATGTGAGTGCTAGT
AACAGGCCTTGTGTCCTGAAATGTACTGCGTGGAGACGTCAGTCAGTGGCCAAAACGTCTCCACGCGCAG
TACATTTCAGCATACAGCCTTCAGCAAGCCTCCAGGATCTGGGCCATTTGTTCCATGTGAGTGCTAGTAA
CAGGCCTTGTGTCCTGAAATGTACTGCGTGGAGACGTCAGTCAGTGGCCAAAACGTCTCCACGCGCAGTA
CATTTCAGCATACAGCCTTCAGCAAGCCTCCAGGATCACTTAAGACTAGCGCTCCAATTGCACTACCTCC
TCTTACTACACCTTGCGTTTCTTCTTTGGGTCGACCTTTCTCTTCTTTTTAGGGTCCACCTTCCGCTTTT
TCTTGGGGTCTGCTGCGGCCTTGTACAGCTCGTCCATGCCGAGAGTGATCCCGGCGGCGGTCACGAACTC
CAGCAGGACCATGTGATCGCGCTTCTCGTTGGGGTCTTTGCTCAGGGCGGACTGGGTGCTCAGGTAGTGG
TTGTCGGGCAGCAGCACGGGGCCGTCGCCGATGGGGGTGTTCTGCTGGTAGTGGTCGGCGAGCTGCACGC
TGCCGTCCTCGATGTTGTGGCGGATCTTGAAGTTCACCTTGATGCCGTTCTTCTGCTTGTCGGCCATGAT
ATAGACGTTGTGGCTGTTGTAGTTGTACTCCAGCTTGTGCCCCAGGATGTTGCCGTCCTCCTTGAAGTCG
ATGCCCTTCAGCTCGATGCGGTTCACCAGGGTGTCGCCCTCGAACTTCACCTCGGCGCGGGTCTTGTAGT
TGCCGTCGTCCTTGAAGAAGATGGTGCGCTCCTGGACGTAGCCTTCGGGCATGGCGGACTTGAAGAAGTC
GTGCTGCTTCATGTGGTCGGGGTAGCGGCTGAAGCACTGCACGCCGTAGGTCAGGGTGGTCACGAGGGTG
GGCCAGGGCACGGGCAGCTTGCCGGTGGTGCAGATGAACTTCAGGGTCAGCTTGCCGTAGGTGGCATCGC
CCTCGCCCTCGCCGGACACGCTGAACTTGTGGCCGTTTACGTCGCCGTCCAGCTCGACCAGGATGGGCAC
CACCCCGGTGAACAGCTCCTCGCCCTTGCTCACCATGGTCCTAGGACGATCTCTATCACTGATAGGGAGA
TCTCTATCACTGATAGGGAGAGCTCTGCTTATATAGACCTCCCACCGTACACGCCTACCGCCCATTTGCG
TCAATGGGGCGGAGTTGTTACGACATTTTGGAAAGTCCCGTTGATTTTGGTGCCAAAACAAACTCCCATT
GACGTCAATGGGGTGGAGACTTGGAAATCCCCGTGAGTCAAACCGCTATCCACGCCCATTGATGTACTGC
CAAAACCGCATCACCATGGTAATAGCGATGACTAATACGTAGATGTACTGCCAAGTAGGAAAGTCCCATA
AGGTCATGTACTGGGCATAATGCCAGGCGGGCCATTTACCGTCATTGACGTCAATAGGGGGCGTACTTGG
CATATGATACACTTGATGTACTCTAGAAAATGTCGTAACAACTCCGCCCCATTGACGCAAATGGGCGGTA
GGCGTGTACGGTGGGAGGTCTATATAAGCAGAGCTCTCCCTATCAGTGATAGAGATCTCCCTATCAGTGA
TAGAGATCGTCGGATCTAAGCTTGGTACCATGGATTACAAGGATGACGACGATAAGGGATCCGAAAACCT
GTACTTCCAAGGAACCGGTGGTCACCTGTACAATCGATCCTGCAGGAGCTAGCGAGAATTTGTATTTTCA
GGGTGATATCCAGCACAGTGGCAGCTGCTCGAGGTTTAAACCCGCTGATCAGCCTCGACTGTGCCTTCTA
GTTGCCAGCCATCTGTTGTTTGCCCCTCCCCCGTGCCTTCCTTGACCCTGGAAGGTGCCACTCCCACTGT
CCTTTCCTAATAAAATGAGGAAATTGTATCGCATTGTCTGAGTAGGTGTCATTCTATTCTGGGGGGTGGG
GTGGGGCAGGACAGCAAGGGGGAGGATTGGGAAGACAATAGCAGGCATGCTGGGGATGCGGTGGGCTCTA
TGGCTTCTGAGGCGGAAAGAACCAGCTGGGGCTCTAGGGGGTATCCCC
[124 nt withheld, positions 2849-2972]
C
[91 nt withheld, positions 2974-3064]
AGGGTGATGGTTCACGTACCTAGAAGTTCCTATTCCGAAGTTCCTATTCTCTAGAAAGTATAGGAACTTC
CTTGGCCAAAAAGCCTGAACTCACCGCGACGTCTGTCGAGAAGTTTCTGATCGAAAAGTTCGACAGCGTC
TCCGACCTGATGCAGCTCTCGGAGGGCGAAGAATCTCGTGCTTTCAGCTTCGATGTAGGAGGGCGTGGAT
ATGTCCTGCGGGTAAATAGCTGCGCCGATGGTTTCTACAAAGATCGTTATGTTTATCGGCACTTTGCATC
GGCCGCGCTCCCGATTCCGGAAGTGCTTGACATTGGGGAATTCAGCGAGAGCCTGACCTATTGCATCTCC
CGCCGTGCACAGGGTGTCACGTTGCAAGACCTGCCTGAAACCGAACTGCCCGCTGTTCTGCAGCCGGTCG
CGGAGGCCATGGATGCGATCGCTGCGGCCGATCTTAGCCAGACGAGCGGGTTCGGCCCATTCGGACCGCA
AGGAATCGGTCAATACACTACATGGCGTGATTTCATATGCGCGATTGCTGATCCCCATGTGTATCACTGG
CAAACTGTGATGGACGACACCGTCAGTGCGTCCGTCGCGCAGGCTCTCGATGAGCTGATGCTTTGGGCCG
AGGACTGCCCCGAAGTCCGGCACCTCGTGCACGCGGATTTCGGCTCCAACAATGTCCTGACGGACAATGG
CCGCATAACAGCGGTCATTGACTGGAGCGAGGCGATGTTCGGGGATTCCCAATACGAGGTCGCCAACATC
TTCTTCTGGAGGCCGTGGTTGGCTTGTATGGAGCAGCAGACGCGCTACTTCGAGCGGAGGCATCCGGAGC
TTGCAGGATCGCCGCGGCTCCGGGCGTATATGCTCCGCATTGGTCTTGACCAACTCTATCAGAGCTTGGT
TGACGGCAATTTCGATGATGCAGCTTGGGCGCAGGGTCGATGCGACGCAATCGTCCGATCCGGAGCCGGG
ACTGTCGGGCGTACACAAATCGCCCGCAGAAGCGCGGCCGTCTGGACCGATGGCTGTGTAGAAGTACTCG
CCGATAGTGGAAACCGACGCCCCAGCACTCGTCCGAGGGCAAAGGAATAGCACGTACTACGAGATTTCGA
TTCCACCGCCGCCTTCTATGAAAGGTTGGGCTTCGGAATCGTTTTCCGGGACGCCGGCTGGATGATCCTC
CAGCGCGGGGATCTCATGCTGGAGTTCTTCGCCCACCCCAACTTGTTTATTGCAGCTTATAATGGTTACA
AATAAAGCAATAGCATCACAAATTTCACAAATAAAGCATTTTTTTCACTGCATTCTAGTTGTGGTTTGTC
CAAACTCATCAATGTATCTTATCATGTCTGTATACCGTCGACCTCTAGCTAGAGCTTGGCGTAATCATGG
TCATAGCTGTTTCCTGTGTGAAATTGTTATCCGCTCACAATTCCACACAACATACGAGCCGGAAGCATAA
AGTGTAAAGCCTGGGGTGCCTAATGAGTGAGCTAACTCACATTAATTGCGTTGCGCTCACTGCCCGCTTT
CCAGTCGGGAAACCTGTCGTGCCAGCTGCATTAATGAATCGGCCAACGCGCGGGGAGAGGCGGTTTGCGT
ATTGGGCGCTCTTCCGCTTCCTCGCTCACTGACTCGCTGCGCTCGGTCGTTCGGCTGCGGCGAGCGGTAT
CAGCTCACTCAAAGGCGGTAATACGGTTATCCACAGAATCAGGGGATAACGCAGGAAAGAACATGTGAGC
AAAAGGCCAGCAAAAGGCCAGGAACCGTAAAAAGGCCGCGTTGCTGGCGTTTTTCCATAGGCTCCGCCCC
CCTGACGAGCATCACAAAAATCGACGCTCAAGTCAGAGGTGGCGAAACCCGACAGGACTATAAAGATACC
AGGCGTTTCCCCCTGGAAGCTCCCTCGTGCGCTCTCCTGTTCCGACCCTGCCGCTTACCGGATACCTGTC
CGCCTTTCTCCCTTCGGGAAGCGTGGCGCTTTCTCATAGCTCACGCTGTAGGTATCTCAGTTCGGTGTAG
GTCGTTCGCTCCAAGCTGGGCTGTGTGCACGAACCCCCCGTTCAGCCCGACCGCTGCGCCTTATCCGGTA
ACTATCGTCTTGAGTCCAACCCGGTAAGACACGACTTATCGCCACTGGCAGCAGCCACTGGTAACAGGAT
TAGCAGAGCGAGGTATGTAGGCGGTGCTACAGAGTTCTTGAAGTGGTGGCCTAACTACGGCTACACTAGA
AGAACAGTATTTGGTATCTGCGCTCTGCTGAAGCCAGTTACCTTCGGAAAAAGAGTTGGTAGCTCTTGAT
CCGGCAAACAAACCACCGCTGGTAGCGGTGGTTTTTTTGTTTGCAAGCAGCAGATTACGCGCAGAAAAAA
AGGATCTCAAGAAGATCCTTTGATCTTTTCTACGGGGTCTGACGCTCAGTGGAACGAAAACTCACGTTAA
GGGATTTTGGTCATGAGATTATCAAAAAGGATCTTCACCTAGATCCTTTTAAATTAAAAATGAAGTTTTA
AATCAATCTAAAGTATATATGAGTAAACTTGGTCTGACAGTTACCAATGCTTAATCAGTGAGGCACCTAT
CTCAGCGATCTGTCTATTTCGTTCATCCATAGTTGCCTGACTCCCCGTCGTGTAGATAACTACGATACGG
GAGGGCTTACCATCTGGCCCCAGTGCTGCAATGATACCGCGAGACCCACGCTCACCGGCTCCAGATTTAT
CAGCAATAAACCAGCCAGCCGGAAGGGCCGAGCGCAGAAGTGGTCCTGCAACTTTATCCGCCTCCATCCA
GTCTATTAATTGTTGCCGGGAAGCTAGAGTAAGTAGTTCGCCAGTTAATAGTTTGCGCAACGTTGTTGCC
ATTGCTACAGGCATCGTGGTGTCACGCTCGTCGTTTGGTATGGCTTCATTCAGCTCCGGTTCCCAACGAT
CAAGGCGAGTTACATGATCCCCCATGTTGTGCAAAAAAGCGGTTAGCTCCTTCGGTCCTCCGATCGTTGT
CAGAAGTAAGTTGGCCGCAGTGTTATCACTCATGGTTATGGCAGCACTGCATAATTCTCTTACTGTCATG
CCATCCGTAAGATGCTTTTCTGTGACTGGTGAGTACTCAACCAAGTCATTCTGAGAATAGTGTATGCGGC
GACCGAGTTGCTCTTGCCCGGCGTCAATACGGGATAATACCGCGCCACATAGCAGAACTTTAAAAGTGCT
CATCATTGGAAAACGTTCTTCGGGGCGAAAACTCTCAAGGATCTTACCGCTGTTGAGATCCAGTTCGATG
TAACCCACTCGTGCACCCAACTGATCTTCAGCATCTTTTACTTTCACCAGCGTTTCTGGGTGAGCAAAAA
CAGGAAGGCAAAATGCCGCAAAAAAGGGAATAAGGGCGACACGGAAATGTTGAATACTCATACTCTTCCT
TTTTCAATATTATTGAAGCATTTATCAGGGTTATTGTCTCATGAGCGGATACATATTTGAATGTATTTAG
AAAAATAAACAAATAGGGGTTCCGCGCACATTTCCCCGAAAAGTGCCACCTGA
Features (pLannotate 1.2.2; 34 found; start..end, strand, type, name):
     22..256     +  promoter       SV40 promoter (fragment): SV40 enhancer and early promoter
    335..351     +  polyA_signal   bGH poly(A) signal (fragment): bovine growth hormone polyadenylation signal
    442..490     -  polyA_signal   HSV TK poly(A) signal: herpes simplex virus thymidine kinase polyadenylation signal (Cole and Stacy, 1985)
    606..647     -  ncRNA          3' miR-155: sequence downstream of the precursor of mouse miR-155 microRNA (Uva et al., 2013) miRNA
    711..737     -  ncRNA          5' miR-155: sequence upstream of the precursor of mouse miR-155 microRNA (Uva et al., 2013) miRNA
    744..785     -  ncRNA          3' miR-155: sequence downstream of the precursor of mouse miR-155 microRNA (Uva et al., 2013) miRNA
    849..875     -  ncRNA          5' miR-155: sequence upstream of the precursor of mouse miR-155 microRNA (Uva et al., 2013) miRNA
    882..923     -  ncRNA          3' miR-155: sequence downstream of the precursor of mouse miR-155 microRNA (Uva et al., 2013) miRNA
    987..1013    -  ncRNA          5' miR-155: sequence upstream of the precursor of mouse miR-155 microRNA (Uva et al., 2013) miRNA
   1084..1100    -  CDS            SV40 NLS (fragment): nuclear localization signal of SV40 (simian virus 40) large T antigen
   1140..1856    -  CDS            EGFP: EGFP is a basic (constitutively fluorescent) green fluorescent protein published in 1996, derived from Aequorea victoria. It is reported to be a rapidly-maturing weak dimer with moderate acid sensitivity.
   1869..1888    -  promoter       PLtetO-1 promoter (fragment): modified phage lambda PL promoter with tet operator sites (Lutz and Bujard, 1997)
   1890..1909    -  promoter       PLtetO-1 promoter (fragment): modified phage lambda PL promoter with tet operator sites (Lutz and Bujard, 1997)
   1911..2114    -  promoter       CMV promoter: human cytomegalovirus (CMV) immediate early promoter
   2115..2262    -  enhancer       CMV enhancer (fragment): human cytomegalovirus immediate early enhancer; contains an 18-bp deletion relative to the standard CMV enhancer
   2294..2345    +  promoter       CMVd2 promoter: truncated human cytomegalovirus (CMV) immediate early promoter that yields moderately reduced expression relative to the full-length promoter
   2347..2366    +  promoter       PLtetO-1 promoter (fragment): modified phage lambda PL promoter with tet operator sites (Lutz and Bujard, 1997)
   2368..2387    +  promoter       PLtetO-1 promoter (fragment): modified phage lambda PL promoter with tet operator sites (Lutz and Bujard, 1997)
   2413..2439    +  CDS            3xFLAG (fragment): three tandem FLAG® epitope tags
   2443..2459    +  CDS            TEV site (fragment): tobacco etch virus (TEV) protease recognition and cleavage site
   2579..2803    +  polyA_signal   bGH poly(A) signal: bovine growth hormone polyadenylation signal
   2807..2828    +  promoter       SV40 promoter (fragment): SV40 enhancer and early promoter
   2849..3082    +  rep_origin     f1 ori (fragment) (sequence partly withheld): f1 bacteriophage origin of replication; arrow indicates direction of (+) strand synthesis
   3087..3134    +  protein_bind   FRT: FLP-mediated recombination occurs in the 8-bp core sequence TCTAGAAA (Turan and Bode, 2011). FLP recombinase from the Saccharomyces cerevisiae 2μ plasmid
   3142..4164    +  CDS            HygR: aminoglycoside phosphotransferase from E. coli; aph(4)-Ia; confers resistance to hygromycin
   4174..4299    +  CDS            ble (fragment): BLE_KLEPN - Experimental evidence at protein level: Swiss-Prot protein existence level 1. Binding protein with a strong affinity to the bleomycin family of antibiotics. Binds to CL990; an antimitotic-antibiotic compound. From Klebsiella pneumoniae.
   4294..4415    +  polyA_signal   SV40 poly(A) signal: SV40 polyadenylation signal
   4488..4504    -  protein_bind   lac operator: The lac repressor binds to the lac operator to inhibit transcription in E. coli. This inhibition can be relieved by adding lactose or isopropyl-β-D-thiogalactopyranoside (IPTG). lac repressor encoded by lacI
   4512..4542    -  promoter       lac promoter: promoter for the E. coli lac operon
   4557..4578    -  protein_bind   CAP binding site: CAP binding activates transcription in the presence of cAMP. E. coli catabolite activator protein
   4591..4683    -  CDS            lacI (fragment): lac repressor; lacI; The lac repressor binds to the lac operator to inhibit transcription in E. coli. This inhibition can be relieved by adding lactose or isopropyl-β-D-thiogalactopyranoside (IPTG).
   4866..5454    -  rep_origin     ori: high-copy-number ColE1/pMB1/pBR322/pUC origin of replication
   5625..6485    -  CDS            AmpR: β-lactamase; bla; confers resistance to ampicillin, carbenicillin, and related antibiotics
   6486..6590    -  promoter       AmpR promoter: bla
