[The description below was written by a language model from this plasmid's Addgene catalogue record, the feature table of its GenBank file and pLannotate feature annotations shown in this document.]
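Description:
pKK-RNAi-nucEGFPmiR-FLAG-TEV is an empty mammalian expression and RNAi backbone of about 6.6 kb from the pKK-RNAi series. It derives from the BI-16 plasmid, itself built on pcDNA5/FRT/TO. It is propagated in E. coli as a high-copy plasmid through a ColE1/pUC-type origin and an ampicillin resistance gene; a fragment of the f1 origin is also annotated. For mammalian cells it is Flp-In competent. An FRT site sits immediately upstream of a hygromycin resistance coding sequence followed by an SV40 poly(A) signal, with no promoter annotated directly in front of it. This is the standard Flp-In layout, in which FLP-mediated integration at a genomic FRT site is expected to activate the marker and allow selection of stable lines.

The core of the vector is a tetracycline-responsive bidirectional CMV promoter, with paired tet operators flanking each side so that both arms are repressed by TetR and can be induced. One arm drives EGFP fused to three copies of the SV40 large T antigen nuclear localisation signal. In the same transcript this is followed by three tandem cassettes built on mouse miR-155 flanking sequences, and the unit ends at an HSV TK poly(A) signal. Nuclear green fluorescence therefore marks cells expressing the miRNAs. The other arm, annotated as a truncated CMV promoter, leads into an N-terminal FLAG tag and TEV protease cleavage sites, where the gene of interest would be cloned, and ends at a bGH poly(A) signal.

The intended use is knockdown-and-replacement. miRNAs silence the endogenous gene while a FLAG-tagged allele carrying silent, miRNA-resistant mutations is co-expressed, supporting rescue experiments or substitution of a protein by a variant form.
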