Addgene plasmid #105807: pKK-RNAi-nucEGFPmiR-FLAG-TEV
Purpose: (Empty Backbone) Functional studies using RNAi; rescue experiments; substituting protein for its different form. miRNA cassette with nuclear EGFP expression marker; your protein of interest with N-terminal FLAG tag.
Depositing lab: Andrzej Dziembowski. Depositing organization: Polish Academy of Sciences, Institute of Biochemistry and Biophysics. Publication: Versatile approach for functional analysis of human proteins and efficient stable cell line generation using FLP-mediated recombination system. Szczesny RJ, Kowalska K, Klosowska-Kosicka K, Chlebowski A, Owczarek EP, Warkocki Z, Kulinski TM, Adamska D, Affek K, Jedroszkowiak A, Kotrys AV, Tomecki R, Krawczyk PS, Borowski LS, Dziembowski A. PLoS One. 2018 Mar 28;13(3):e0194887. doi: 10.1371/journal.pone.0194887. eCollection 2018. PubMed 29590189.
Backbone
  Vector backbone: BI-16 (constructed based on pcDNA5/FRT/TO from Invitrogen)
  Backbone manufacturer: Sammarco & Grabczyk (PMID: 16212928)
  Vector type: Mammalian Expression, RNAi ; Flp-In competent
  Selectable markers: Hygromycin
  Tag / fusion protein: FLAG-TEV (N terminal on backbone)
Growth in bacteria
  Bacterial resistance: Ampicillin, 100 μg/mL
  Growth temperature: 37°C
  Growth strain: DH5alpha
  Copy number: High Copy
Gene/Insert
  Gene/Insert name: None
  Tag / fusion protein: FLAG-TEV (N terminal on backbone)
Terms and licenses: Academic/Nonprofit Terms; Industry Terms: Not Available to Industry
Depositor comments: This vector is a member of the pKK-RNAi series which belongs to the pKK vector family. It enables concomitant expression of two genes: 1) a cassette encoding miRNAs that target the gene of interest, and 2) an allele of the gene of interest with the protein coding sequence harbouring silent mutations that make the mRNA insensitive to the miRNAs. As a result, the endogenous alleles of the gene of interest are silenced, whereas the exogenous copy is expressed. Furthermore, the miRNAs are cotranscriptionally expressed with a fluorescent protein reporter so that analysis can be narrowed down to cells that express miRNA, provided that applied assay can distinguish cells expressing reporter. The reporter of miRNA expression has 3 repeats of the nuclear localisation signal of SV40 large T antigen, thus, it localizes to nucleus. This vector is a derivate of the BI16 plasmid (PMID: 16212928) and is suitable for stable cell line generation using the Flp-In system. Transcription of cloned DNA is driven by a tetracycline responsive bidirectional CMV promoter (see Szczesny RJ et al. for detailed description and protocols; bioRxiv, doi: https://doi.org/10.1101/160101)
How to cite: pKK-RNAi-nucEGFPmiR-FLAG-TEV was a gift from Andrzej Dziembowski (Addgene plasmid # 105807 ; http://n2t.net/addgene:105807 ; RRID:Addgene_105807)
